Addgene plasmid #91648: pPN277
Purpose: Express sgRNA targeting human PLCH2
Depositing lab: Lindy Barrett. Depositing organization: Broad Institute. Publication: A Scaled Framework for CRISPR Editing of Human Pluripotent Stem Cells to Study Psychiatric Disease. Hazelbaker DZ, Beccard A, Bara AM, Dabkowski N, Messana A, Mazzucato P, Lam D, Manning D, Eggan K, Barrett LE. Stem Cell Reports. 2017 Oct 10;9(4):1315-1327. doi: 10.1016/j.stemcr.2017.09.006. PubMed 29020615.
Backbone
  Vector backbone: pUC19-U6 promoter
  Vector type: CRISPR
Growth in bacteria
  Bacterial resistance: Ampicillin, 100 μg/mL
  Growth temperature: 37°C
  Growth strain: DH5alpha
  Copy number: High Copy
Gene/Insert
  Gene/Insert name: PLCH2 (alt name: NM_014638.3)
  gRNA/shRNA sequence: GCCCTCACGCAAGAACGAGA
  Species: H. sapiens (human)
  Insert size (bp): 21
  Entrez Gene: PLCH2 (a.k.a. PLC-L4, PLC-eta2, PLCL4, PLCeta2)
  Promoter: U6
  Cloning method: Restriction Enzyme; 5′ cloning site BbsI (destroyed during cloning); 3′ cloning site BbsI (destroyed during cloning)
  Sequencing primers: 5′ M13F (-21)
Terms and licenses: Academic/Nonprofit Terms; Industry Terms: Not Available to Industry
How to cite: pPN277 was a gift from Lindy Barrett (Addgene plasmid # 91648 ; http://n2t.net/addgene:91648 ; RRID:Addgene_91648)
