[The description below was written by a language model from this plasmid's Addgene catalogue record and pLannotate feature annotations shown in this document.]
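Description:
pPN277 is a small (about 3.0 kb) CRISPR guide RNA expression plasmid built on a pUC19 backbone carrying a human U6 promoter. It is propagated in E. coli as a high-copy plasmid through the ColE1/pUC-type origin and selected with ampicillin via the β-lactamase gene and its native promoter. The remaining annotated elements are leftovers of the pUC19 framework and play no role in guide expression. These include the lac promoter, lac operator and CAP binding site, fragments of lacZα and the multiple cloning site, and short fragments matching lacI, rop and bom.

The functional payload is a single sgRNA cassette. The RNA polymerase III U6 promoter drives transcription of a roughly 20-nucleotide spacer directed against human PLCH2 (phospholipase C eta 2), fused directly to the Streptococcus pyogenes Cas9 guide RNA scaffold. The spacer was inserted between the promoter and scaffold as a short oligonucleotide duplex using BbsI sites, which were destroyed in the process, as is typical of this type IIS cloning scheme. It sits in the unannotated gap between the promoter and scaffold features.

The plasmid encodes no Cas9, mammalian selection marker or reporter, so the nuclease must be supplied separately, for example from a co-delivered plasmid or a Cas9-expressing cell line. The record gives the purpose as expressing an sgRNA targeting human PLCH2. The associated publication describes a scaled framework for CRISPR editing of human pluripotent stem cells to study genes linked to psychiatric disease.
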