Features (pLannotate 1.2.2; 13 found; start..end, strand, type, name):
      1..241     +  promoter       U6 promoter: RNA polymerase III promoter for human U6 snRNA
    271..346     +  misc_RNA       gRNA scaffold: guide RNA scaffold for the Streptococcus pyogenes CRISPR/Cas9 system
    395..411     -  protein_bind   lac operator: The lac repressor binds to the lac operator to inhibit transcription in E. coli. This inhibition can be relieved by adding lactose or isopropyl-β-D-thiogalactopyranoside (IPTG). lac repressor encoded by lacI
    419..449     -  promoter       lac promoter: promoter for the E. coli lac operon
    464..485     -  protein_bind   CAP binding site: CAP binding activates transcription in the presence of cAMP. E. coli catabolite activator protein
    498..590     -  CDS            lacI (fragment): lac repressor; lacI; The lac repressor binds to the lac operator to inhibit transcription in E. coli. This inhibition can be relieved by adding lactose or isopropyl-β-D-thiogalactopyranoside (IPTG).
    773..1361    -  rep_origin     ori: high-copy-number ColE1/pMB1/pBR322/pUC origin of replication
   1532..2392    -  CDS            AmpR: β-lactamase; bla; confers resistance to ampicillin, carbenicillin, and related antibiotics
   2393..2497    -  promoter       AmpR promoter: bla
   2592..2627    +  CDS            rop (fragment): Rop protein, which maintains plasmids at low copy number; rop
   2729..2828    +  misc_feature   bom (fragment): basis of mobility region from pBR322
   2834..2991    -  CDS            lacZα (fragment): LacZα fragment of β-galactosidase; lacZ fragment
   2988..3014    +  misc_feature   MCS (fragment): pUC18/19 multiple cloning site
>Addgene plasmid #91648 | pPN277 | addgene full sequence | sequence record 180460 | Addgene NGS Result
GAGGGCCTATTTCCCATGATTCCTTCATATTTGCATATACGATACAAGGCTGTTAGAGAGATAATTGGAA
TTAATTTGACTGTAAACACAAAGATATTAGTACAAAATACGTGACGTAGAAAGTAATAATTTCTTGGGTA
GTTTGCAGTTTTAAAATTATGTTTTAAAATGGACTATCATATGCTTACCGTAACTTGAAAGTATTTCGAT
TTCTTGGCTTTATATATCTTGTGGAAAGGACGAAACACCGGCCCTCACGCAAGAACGAGAGTTTTAGAGC
TAGAAATAGCAAGTTAAAATAAGGCTAGTCCGTTATCAACTTGAAAAAGTGGCACCGAGTCGGTGCTTTT
TTAAGCTTGGCGTAATCATGGTCATAGCTGTTTCCTGTGTGAAATTGTTATCCGCTCACAATTCCACACA
ACATACGAGCCGGAAGCATAAAGTGTAAAGCCTGGGGTGCCTAATGAGTGAGCTAACTCACATTAATTGC
GTTGCGCTCACTGCCCGCTTTCCAGTCGGGAAACCTGTCGTGCCAGCTGCATTAATGAATCGGCCAACGC
GCGGGGAGAGGCGGTTTGCGTATTGGGCGCTCTTCCGCTTCCTCGCTCACTGACTCGCTGCGCTCGGTCG
TTCGGCTGCGGCGAGCGGTATCAGCTCACTCAAAGGCGGTAATACGGTTATCCACAGAATCAGGGGATAA
CGCAGGAAAGAACATGTGAGCAAAAGGCCAGCAAAAGGCCAGGAACCGTAAAAAGGCCGCGTTGCTGGCG
TTTTTCCATAGGCTCCGCCCCCCTGACGAGCATCACAAAAATCGACGCTCAAGTCAGAGGTGGCGAAACC
CGACAGGACTATAAAGATACCAGGCGTTTCCCCCTGGAAGCTCCCTCGTGCGCTCTCCTGTTCCGACCCT
GCCGCTTACCGGATACCTGTCCGCCTTTCTCCCTTCGGGAAGCGTGGCGCTTTCTCATAGCTCACGCTGT
AGGTATCTCAGTTCGGTGTAGGTCGTTCGCTCCAAGCTGGGCTGTGTGCACGAACCCCCCGTTCAGCCCG
ACCGCTGCGCCTTATCCGGTAACTATCGTCTTGAGTCCAACCCGGTAAGACACGACTTATCGCCACTGGC
AGCAGCCACTGGTAACAGGATTAGCAGAGCGAGGTATGTAGGCGGTGCTACAGAGTTCTTGAAGTGGTGG
CCTAACTACGGCTACACTAGAAGAACAGTATTTGGTATCTGCGCTCTGCTGAAGCCAGTTACCTTCGGAA
AAAGAGTTGGTAGCTCTTGATCCGGCAAACAAACCACCGCTGGTAGCGGTGGTTTTTTTGTTTGCAAGCA
GCAGATTACGCGCAGAAAAAAAGGATCTCAAGAAGATCCTTTGATCTTTTCTACGGGGTCTGACGCTCAG
TGGAACGAAAACTCACGTTAAGGGATTTTGGTCATGAGATTATCAAAAAGGATCTTCACCTAGATCCTTT
TAAATTAAAAATGAAGTTTTAAATCAATCTAAAGTATATATGAGTAAACTTGGTCTGACAGTTACCAATG
CTTAATCAGTGAGGCACCTATCTCAGCGATCTGTCTATTTCGTTCATCCATAGTTGCCTGACTCCCCGTC
GTGTAGATAACTACGATACGGGAGGGCTTACCATCTGGCCCCAGTGCTGCAATGATACCGCGAGACCCAC
GCTCACCGGCTCCAGATTTATCAGCAATAAACCAGCCAGCCGGAAGGGCCGAGCGCAGAAGTGGTCCTGC
AACTTTATCCGCCTCCATCCAGTCTATTAATTGTTGCCGGGAAGCTAGAGTAAGTAGTTCGCCAGTTAAT
AGTTTGCGCAACGTTGTTGCCATTGCTACAGGCATCGTGGTGTCACGCTCGTCGTTTGGTATGGCTTCAT
TCAGCTCCGGTTCCCAACGATCAAGGCGAGTTACATGATCCCCCATGTTGTGCAAAAAAGCGGTTAGCTC
CTTCGGTCCTCCGATCGTTGTCAGAAGTAAGTTGGCCGCAGTGTTATCACTCATGGTTATGGCAGCACTG
CATAATTCTCTTACTGTCATGCCATCCGTAAGATGCTTTTCTGTGACTGGTGAGTACTCAACCAAGTCAT
TCTGAGAATAGTGTATGCGGCGACCGAGTTGCTCTTGCCCGGCGTCAATACGGGATAATACCGCGCCACA
TAGCAGAACTTTAAAAGTGCTCATCATTGGAAAACGTTCTTCGGGGCGAAAACTCTCAAGGATCTTACCG
CTGTTGAGATCCAGTTCGATGTAACCCACTCGTGCACCCAACTGATCTTCAGCATCTTTTACTTTCACCA
GCGTTTCTGGGTGAGCAAAAACAGGAAGGCAAAATGCCGCAAAAAAGGGAATAAGGGCGACACGGAAATG
TTGAATACTCATACTCTTCCTTTTTCAATATTATTGAAGCATTTATCAGGGTTATTGTCTCATGAGCGGA
TACATATTTGAATGTATTTAGAAAAATAAACAAATAGGGGTTCCGCGCACATTTCCCCGAAAAGTGCCAC
CTGACGTCTAAGAAACCATTATTATCATGACATTAACCTATAAAAATAGGCGTATCACGAGGCCCTTTCG
TCTCGCGCGTTTCGGTGATGACGGTGAAAACCTCTGACACATGCAGCTCCCGGAGACGGTCACAGCTTGT
CTGTAAGCGGATGCCGGGAGCAGACAAGCCCGTCAGGGCGCGTCAGCGGGTGTTGGCGGGTGTCGGGGCT
GGCTTAACTATGCGGCATCAGAGCAGATTGTACTGAGAGTGCACCATATGCGGTGTGAAATACCGCACAG
ATGCGTAAGGAGAAAATACCGCATCAGGCGCCATTCGCCATTCAGGCTGCGCAACTGTTGGGAAGGGCGA
TCGGTGCGGGCCTCTTCGCTATTACGCCAGCTGGCGAAAGGGGGATGTGCTGCAAGGCGATTAAGTTGGG
TAACGCCAGGGTTTTCCCAGTCACGACGTTGTAAAACGACGGCCAGTGAATTCGAGCTCGGTACCCGGGG
ATCCGTTAATTAA
